>Addgene plasmid #248008 | pET28-hisSumo-KE-Des27.13 | addgene full sequence | sequence record 493096 | Addgene NGS Result
GGGGTTATGCTAGTTATTGCTCAGCGGTGGCAGCAGCCAACTCAGCTTCCTTTCGGGCTTTGTTAGCAGC
CGGATCTCATTATTAGCCCACCAGTTCGCGAATCGCTTTTTCCGGATCCGGCGCGCGCATAAGCGACTCC
CCGATAACAACTGCGTCGAAAAGCCCACGCATGGACTTAAGCTCCTCTTTTGTTGAGTAACCGCCGATTG
CCAACAATACACCCGTGAAACCACGCTCACGAGCTAAACGCCCTAAACGCTCGGCTGTATTACGGTCGAC
CTCGAACGTCTTGAGGTCTTGATTTAAGATTCCGATGATCTCTGCACCAGCCTTTAAGGCACGCTCTAAC
TCTTCCTCTGTGTGGACGTCAACGATGACACCCATATTGAGGGAGTGGGCGACTGCAGCAAGTTGACGGT
ATTGCTCGTCGTCTAAAACGGAAAGGATCAATACGATGGCGTCTGCTTGGTAGGCACGGGCTAAGTAGAT
TTGGTAAGGGTCGACGATGTAGTCGAAACAGATGACGGGGATGTCAACTGCTGAACGGATCTTCTCTAAG
TCCTCGTAAGAACCATTGTAGTACTTCTCGTCAGTGATAACGACGAGTGCAACGGCGTACTTCTCTGCAG
TCTTGGCGTACTCGATAGGGTCACGCTCAACGTCTAAACCAGATGGACTCTTACGCAAGTAAACGGCGAT
GATCCCAACACCTGGTGCACGGAGTGCGGCTAAGACGTCACGAGGTGGTGGAGCACGTGCGGCACGCTCC
TTGATCTCGTCGAAAGGAACAACGGCCTCACGAGCTGCAACATCTTCACGCACATCCGCCACAATCGCAT
CCAGCGCGCTCGGCATGCCACCAGTCTGATGAAGCATTGCGTCGATTTCGTCGCCATCTTCCATCTCCAG
TTCATCCGGGGTCTGTTCCGCACGCAGGCGACGACCATCAAACAGGAAAGCAATTGCGGTCATGTCTACA
GACTGACGGTCACAGTATGCGTTCATCAGCTTTTTCAGCTGGGTAGAACGTTTGATGCGGAAAAAGACTT
CGTTGCCGTCTTGACCTTTCACTTTCAGGTTGATATGGGCACCGCCACCTTCGCCACCTGCCGGTTTCTT
ATCTTCTTCGCCACCCGCAGCAGATCCGGAATGGTGATGACTGCCTGAATGATGGTGGTGTCCGGTATGG
TGATGGCCTGAATGATGGTGATGCTTGCTCATGGTATATCTCCTTCTTAAAGTTAAACAAAATTATTTCT
AGAGGGGAATTGTTATCCGCTCACAATTCCCCTATAGTGAGTCGTATTAATTTCGCGGGATCGAGATCTC
GATCCTCTACGCCGGACGCATCGTGGCCGGCATCACCGGCGCCACAGGTGCGGTTGCTGGCGCCTATATC
GCCGACATCACCGATGGGGAAGATCGGGCTCGCCACTTCGGGCTCATGAGCGCTTGTTTCGGCGTGGGTA
TGGTGGCAGGCCCCGTGGCCGGGGGACTGTTGGGCGCCATCTCCTTGCATGCACCATTCCTTGCGGCGGC
GGTGCTCAACGGCCTCAACCTACTACTGGGCTGCTTCCTAATGCAGGAGTCGCATAAGGGAGAGCGTCGA
GATCCCGGACACCATCGAATGGCGCAAAACCTTTCGCGGTATGGCATGATAGCGCCCGGAAGAGAGTCAA
TTCAGGGTGGTGAATGTGAAACCAGTAACGTTATACGATGTCGCAGAGTATGCCGGTGTCTCTTATCAGA
CCGTTTCCCGCGTGGTGAACCAGGCCAGCCACGTTTCTGCGAAAACGCGGGAAAAAGTGGAAGCGGCGAT
GGCGGAGCTGAATTACATTCCCAACCGCGTGGCACAACAACTGGCGGGCAAACAGTCGTTGCTGATTGGC
GTTGCCACCTCCAGTCTGGCCCTGCACGCGCCGTCGCAAATTGTCGCGGCGATTAAATCTCGCGCCGATC
AACTGGGTGCCAGCGTGGTGGTGTCGATGGTAGAACGAAGCGGCGTCGAAGCCTGTAAAGCGGCGGTGCA
CAATCTTCTCGCGCAACGCGTCAGTGGGCTGATCATTAACTATCCGCTGGATGACCAGGATGCCATTGCT
GTGGAAGCTGCCTGCACTAATGTTCCGGCGTTATTTCTTGATGTCTCTGACCAGACACCCATCAACAGTA
TTATTTTCTCCCATGAAGACGGTACGCGACTGGGCGTGGAGCATCTGGTCGCATTGGGTCACCAGCAAAT
CGCGCTGTTAGCGGGCCCATTAAGTTCTGTCTCGGCGCGTCTGCGTCTGGCTGGCTGGCATAAATATCTC
ACTCGCAATCAAATTCAGCCGATAGCGGAACGGGAAGGCGACTGGAGTGCCATGTCCGGTTTTCAACAAA
CCATGCAAATGCTGAATGAGGGCATCGTTCCCACTGCGATGCTGGTTGCCAACGATCAGATGGCGCTGGG
CGCAATGCGCGCCATTACCGAGTCCGGGCTGCGCGTTGGTGCGGATATCTCGGTAGTGGGATACGACGAT
ACCGAAGACAGCTCATGTTATATCCCGCCGTTAACCACCATCAAACAGGATTTTCGCCTGCTGGGGCAAA
CCAGCGTGGACCGCTTGCTGCAACTCTCTCAGGGCCAGGCGGTGAAGGGCAATCAGCTGTTGCCCGTCTC
ACTGGTGAAAAGAAAAACCACCCTGGCGCCCAATACGCAAACCGCCTCTCCCCGCGCGTTGGCCGATTCA
TTAATGCAGCTGGCACGACAGGTTTCCCGACTGGAAAGCGGGCAGTGAGCGCAACGCAATTAATGTAAGT
TAGCTCACTCATTAGGCACCGGGATCTCGACCGATGCCCTTGAGAGCCTTCAACCCAGTCAGCTCCTTCC
GGTGGGCGCGGGGCATGACTATCGTCGCCGCACTTATGACTGTCTTCTTTATCATGCAACTCGTAGGACA
GGTGCCGGCAGCGCTCTGGGTCATTTTCGGCGAGGACCGCTTTCGCTGGAGCGCGACGATGATCGGCCTG
TCGCTTGCGGTATTCGGAATCTTGCACGCCCTCGCTCAAGCCTTCGTCACTGGTCCCGCCACCAAACGTT
TCGGCGAGAAGCAGGCCATTATCGCCGGCATGGCGGCCCCACGGGTGCGCATGATCGTGCTCCTGTCGTT
GAGGACCCGGCTAGGCTGGCGGGGTTGCCTTACTGGTTAGCAGAATGAATCACCGATACGCGAGCGAACG
TGAAGCGACTGCTGCTGCAAAACGTCTGCGACCTGAGCAACAACATGAATGGTCTTCGGTTTCCGTGTTT
CGTAAAGTCTGGAAACGCGGAAGTCAGCGCCCTGCACCATTATGTTCCGGATCTGCATCGCAGGATGCTG
CTGGCTACCCTGTGGAACACCTACATCTGTATTAACGAAGCGCTGGCATTGACCCTGAGTGATTTTTCTC
TGGTCCCGCCGCATCCATACCGCCAGTTGTTTACCCTCACAACGTTCCAGTAACCGGGCATGTTCATCAT
CAGTAACCCGTATCGTGAGCATCCTCTCTCGTTTCATCGGTATCATTACCCCCATGAACAGAAATCCCCC
TTACACGGAGGCATCAGTGACCAAACAGGAAAAAACCGCCCTTAACATGGCCCGCTTTATCAGAAGCCAG
ACATTAACGCTTCTGGAGAAACTCAACGAGCTGGACGCGGATGAACAGGCAGACATCTGTGAATCGCTTC
ACGACCACGCTGATGAGCTTTACCGCAGCTGCCTCGCGCGTTTCGGTGATGACGGTGAAAACCTCTGACA
CATGCAGCTCCCGGAGACGGTCACAGCTTGTCTGTAAGCGGATGCCGGGAGCAGACAAGCCCGTCAGGGC
GCGTCAGCGGGTGTTGGCGGGTGTCGGGGCGCAGCCATGACCCAGTCACGTAGCGATAGCGGAGTGTATA
CTGGCTTAACTATGCGGCATCAGAGCAGATTGTACTGAGAGTGCACCATTGCGGTGTGAAATACCGCACA
GATGCGTAAGGAGAAAATACCGCATCAGGCGCTCTTCCGCTTCCTCGCTCACTGACTCGCTGCGCTCGGT
CGTTCGGCTGCGGCGAGCGGTATCAGCTCACTCAAAGGCGGTAATACGGTTATCCACAGAATCAGGGGAT
AACGCAGGAAAGAACATGTGAGCAAAAGGCCAGCAAAAGGCCAGGAACCGTAAAAAGGCCGCGTTGCTGG
CGTTTTTCCATAGGCTCCGCCCCCCTGACGAGCATCACAAAAATCGACGCTCAAGTCAGAGGTGGCGAAA
CCCGACAGGACTATAAAGATACCAGGCGTTTCCCCCTGGAAGCTCCCTCGTGCGCTCTCCTGTTCCGACC
CTGCCGCTTACCGGATACCTGTCCGCCTTTCTCCCTTCGGGAAGCGTGGCGCTTTCTCATAGCTCACGCT
GTAGGTATCTCAGTTCGGTGTAGGTCGTTCGCTCCAAGCTGGGCTGTGTGCACGAACCCCCCGTTCAGCC
CGACCGCTGCGCCTTATCCGGTAACTATCGTCTTGAGTCCAACCCGGTAAGACACGACTTATCGCCACTG
GCAGCAGCCACTGGTAACAGGATTAGCAGAGCGAGGTATGTAGGCGGTGCTACAGAGTTCTTGAAGTGGT
GGCCTAACTACGGCTACACTAGAAGGACAGTATTTGGTATCTGCGCTCTGCTGAAGCCAGTTACCTTCGG
AAAAAGAGTTGGTAGCTCTTGATCCGGCAAACAAACCACCGCTGGTAGCGGTGGTTTTTTTGTTTGCAAG
CAGCAGATTACGCGCAGAAAAAAAGGATCTCAAGAAGATCCTTTGATCTTTTCTACGGGGTCTGACGCTC
AGTGGAACGAAAACTCACGTTAAGGGATTTTGGTCATGAACAATAAAACTGTCTGCTTACATAAACAGTA
ATACAAGGGGTGTTATGAGCCATATTCAACGGGAAACGTCTTGCTCTAGGCCGCGATTAAATTCCAACAT
GGATGCTGATTTATATGGGTATAAATGGGCTCGCGATAATGTCGGGCAATCAGGTGCGACAATCTATCGA
TTGTATGGGAAGCCCGATGCGCCAGAGTTGTTTCTGAAACATGGCAAAGGTAGCGTTGCCAATGATGTTA
CAGATGAGATGGTCAGACTAAACTGGCTGACGGAATTTATGCCTCTTCCGACCATCAAGCATTTTATCCG
TACTCCTGATGATGCATGGTTACTCACCACTGCGATCCCCGGGAAAACAGCATTCCAGGTATTAGAAGAA
TATCCTGATTCAGGTGAAAATATTGTTGATGCGCTGGCAGTGTTCCTGCGCCGGTTGCATTCGATTCCTG
TTTGTAATTGTCCTTTTAACAGCGATCGCGTATTTCGTCTCGCTCAGGCGCAATCACGAATGAATAACGG
TTTGGTTGATGCGAGTGATTTTGATGACGAGCGTAATGGCTGGCCTGTTGAACAAGTCTGGAAAGAAATG
CATAAACTTTTGCCATTCTCACCGGATTCAGTCGTCACTCATGGTGATTTCTCACTTGATAACCTTATTT
TTGACGAGGGGAAATTAATAGGTTGTATTGATGTTGGACGAGTCGGAATCGCAGACCGATACCAGGATCT
TGCCATCCTATGGAACTGCCTCGGTGAGTTTTCTCCTTCATTACAGAAACGGCTTTTTCAAAAATATGGT
ATTGATAATCCTGATATGAATAAATTGCAGTTTCATTTGATGCTCGATGAGTTTTTCTAAGAATTAATTC
ATGAGCGGATACATATTTGAATGTATTTAGAAAAATAAACAAATAGGGGTTCCGCGCACATTTCCCCGAA
AAGTGCCACCTAAATTGTAAGCGTTAATATTTTGTTAAAATTCGCGTTAAATTTTTGTTAAATCAGCTCA
TTTTTTAACCAATAGGCCGAAATCGGCAAAATCCCTTATAAATCAAAAGAATAGACCGAGATAGGGT
[37 nt withheld, positions 5948-5984]
AAAGAACGTGGACTCCAACGTCAAAGG
[49 nt withheld, positions 6012-6060]
T
[91 nt withheld, positions 6062-6152]
G
[124 nt withheld, positions 6154-6277]
CCCATTCGCCAATCCGGATATAGTTCCTCCTTTCAGCAAAAAACCCCTCAAGACCCGTTTAGAGGCCCCA
A
Features (pLannotate 1.2.2; 18 found; start..end, strand, type, name):
     21..70      -  CDS            SET1 (fragment): solubility-enhancement tag derived from T7 phage gene 10B
    857..1141    -  CDS            SUMO1 (fragment): SUMO1_ORYSJ - Also known as SMT3, SUM1. Experimental evidence at protein level: Swiss-Prot protein existence level 1. Ubiquitin-like protein which can be covalently attached to target lysines as a monomer. Does not seem to be involved in protein degradation and may function as an antagonist of ubiquitin in the degradation process (By similarity). From Oryza sativa subsp. japonica (Rice).
   1229..1251    -  RBS            RBS: efficient ribosome binding site from bacteriophage T7 gene 10 (Olins and Rangwala, 1989)
   1266..1290    -  protein_bind   lac operator: The lac repressor binds to the lac operator to inhibit transcription in E. coli. This inhibition can be relieved by adding lactose or isopropyl-β-D-thiogalactopyranoside (IPTG). lac repressor encoded by lacI
   1291..1309    -  promoter       T7 promoter: promoter for bacteriophage T7 RNA polymerase
   1331..1610    +  CDS            TcR (fragment): tetracycline efflux protein; tet; confers resistance to tetracycline
   1618..1695    +  promoter       lacI promoter: lacI
   1696..2778    +  CDS            lacI: lac repressor; lacI; The lac repressor binds to the lac operator to inhibit transcription in E. coli. This inhibition can be relieved by adding lactose or isopropyl-β-D-thiogalactopyranoside (IPTG).
   2791..2812    +  protein_bind   CAP binding site: CAP binding activates transcription in the presence of cAMP. E. coli catabolite activator protein
   2827..3118    +  CDS            TcR (fragment): tetracycline efflux protein; tet; confers resistance to tetracycline
   3190..3570    -  CDS            YPB1_ECOLX: Protein predicted: Swiss-Prot protein existence level 4. From Escherichia coli.
   3587..3778    +  CDS            rop: Rop protein, which maintains plasmids at low copy number; rop
   3880..4019    +  misc_feature   bom: basis of mobility region from pBR322
   4205..4793    -  rep_origin     ori: high-copy-number ColE1/pMB1/pBR322/pUC origin of replication
   4915..5730    +  CDS            KanR: aminoglycoside phosphotransferase; aph(3')-Ia; confers resistance to kanamycin in bacteria or G418 (Geneticin®) in eukaryotes
   5739..5796    -  promoter       AmpR promoter (fragment): bla
   5849..6277    -  rep_origin     f1 ori (sequence partly withheld): f1 bacteriophage origin of replication; arrow indicates direction of (+) strand synthesis
   6314..13      -  terminator     T7 terminator (across the origin): transcription terminator for bacteriophage T7 RNA polymerase
