[The description below was written by a language model from this plasmid's Addgene catalogue record and pLannotate feature annotations shown in this document.]
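Description:
pET28-hisSumo-KE-Des27.13 is a pET28-based bacterial expression plasmid of about 6.3 kb for producing a computationally designed, fully synthetic Kemp eliminase, Des27.13, in E. coli. It replicates from a ColE1/pBR322-type origin accompanied by the rop gene and the bom mobility region, and it is selected with kanamycin through an aminoglycoside phosphotransferase (KanR) gene. The catalogue lists it as high copy, although rop normally moderates the copy number of such origins. An f1 phage origin is also present. Short tetracycline-resistance fragments and a partial AmpR promoter appear in the annotation as nonfunctional backbone remnants.

The expression cassette lies on the reverse strand. It consists of a T7 promoter followed directly by a lac operator, the T7 gene 10 ribosome binding site, the fusion open reading frame and a T7 terminator that spans the sequence origin. A plasmid-borne lacI gene with its own promoter supplies repressor, so transcription depends on T7 RNA polymerase from a suitable host and can be induced with IPTG.

According to the catalogue, the insert was assembled by Golden Gate cloning and carries an N-terminal 12xHis-bdSUMO tag. The annotation tool detects the SUMO module only as a fragment resembling rice SUMO1. The designed enzyme itself is not annotated, but it presumably occupies the unannotated stretch between the SUMO region and the terminator. A small fragment called as a T7 gene 10B-derived solubility tag sits near the 3' end of the cassette, and its role is not stated.

The His tag allows metal-affinity purification, and SUMO fusions generally aid solubility and allow the tag to be removed by a SUMO-specific protease. The plasmid is intended for recombinant production of the designed enzyme.
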