Addgene plasmid #248008: pET28-hisSumo-KE-Des27.13
Purpose: Expression of synthetic Kemp eliminase (Des27.13)
Depositing lab: Sarel Fleishman. Depositing organization: Weizmann Institute of Science. Publication: Complete computational design of high-efficiency Kemp elimination enzymes. Listov D, Vos E, Hoffka G, Hoch SY, Berg A, Hamer-Rogotner S, Dym O, Kamerlin SCL, Fleishman SJ. Nature. 2025 Jul;643(8074):1421-1427. doi: 10.1038/s41586-025-09136-2. Epub 2025 Jun 18. PubMed 40533551.
Backbone
  Vector backbone: pET28
  Vector type: Bacterial Expression
Growth in bacteria
  Bacterial resistance: Kanamycin, 50 μg/mL
  Growth temperature: 37°C
  Growth strain: DH5alpha
  Copy number: High Copy
Gene/Insert
  Gene/Insert name: KE-Des27.13
  Species: Synthetic
  Promoter: T7
  Tag / fusion protein: 12xHis-bdSumo (N terminal on insert)
  Cloning method: Golden Gate
Terms and licenses: Academic/Nonprofit Terms; Industry Terms: Not Available to Industry
How to cite: pET28-hisSumo-KE-Des27.13 was a gift from Sarel Fleishman (Addgene plasmid # 248008 ; http://n2t.net/addgene:248008 ; RRID:Addgene_248008)
